Addgene plasmid #181855: pcDNA3.1(+)-Myr-DnaJB1(H33Q)-PKAcat-mCherry
Purpose: mCherry-tagged DnaJB1-PKA catalytic subunit fusion N-terminal myristoylation site and H33Q DnaJB1 mutation to block Hsp70 binding; for mammalian expression.
Depositing lab: Jin Zhang. Depositing organization: University of California, San Diego (UCSD). Publication: Phase Separation of a PKA Regulatory Subunit Controls cAMP Compartmentation and Oncogenic Signaling. Zhang JZ, Lu TW, Stolerman LM, Tenner B, Yang JR, Zhang JF, Falcke M, Rangamani P, Taylor SS, Mehta S, Zhang J. Cell. 2020 Sep 17;182(6):1531-1544.e15. doi: 10.1016/j.cell.2020.07.043. Epub 2020 Aug 25. PubMed 32846158.
Backbone
  Vector backbone: pcDNA3
  Backbone manufacturer: Invitrogen
  Backbone size w/o insert (bp): 5354
  Total vector size (bp): 7322
  Vector type: Mammalian Expression
  Selectable markers: Bleomycin
Growth in bacteria
  Bacterial resistance: Ampicillin, 100 μg/mL
  Growth temperature: 37°C
  Growth strain: DH5alpha
  Copy number: High Copy
Gene/Insert
  Gene/Insert name: Myr-DnaJB1-PKAcat-mCherry (alt name: PKAcat(1-9)-DnaJB1(1-70; H33Q))-PKAcat(16-351)-mCherry)
  Species: H. sapiens (human)
  Insert size (bp): 1968
  Mutation: Histidine 33 in DnaJB1 changed to glutamine.
  Entrez Gene: PRKACA (a.k.a. CAFD1, PKACA, PPNAD4); DNAJB1 (a.k.a. HSPF1, Hdj1, Hsp40, RSPH16B, Sis1)
  Promoter: CMV
  Tag / fusion protein: mCherry (C terminal on insert)
  Cloning method: Restriction Enzyme; 5′ cloning site HindIII (not destroyed); 3′ cloning site XbaI (not destroyed)
  Sequencing primers: 5′ CMV forward; 3′ BGH reverse
Terms and licenses: Academic/Nonprofit Terms; Industry Terms: Not Available to Industry
How to cite: pcDNA3.1(+)-Myr-DnaJB1(H33Q)-PKAcat-mCherry was a gift from Jin Zhang (Addgene plasmid # 181855 ; http://n2t.net/addgene:181855 ; RRID:Addgene_181855)
