[The description below was written by a language model from this plasmid's Addgene catalogue record and pLannotate feature annotations shown in this document.]
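Description:
pcDNA3.1(+)-Myr-DnaJB1(H33Q)-PKAcat-mCherry is a mammalian expression plasmid built on an Invitrogen pcDNA3-family backbone. It is maintained in E. coli through a high-copy ColE1/pUC-type origin with ampicillin resistance (AmpR), and also carries an f1 origin. For selection in mammalian cells it contains a bleomycin/Zeocin resistance gene (Sh ble) placed behind both the SV40 early promoter and the bacterial EM7 promoter and followed by an SV40 polyadenylation signal. The catalogue gives a total size of 7322 bp, whereas the sequenced record used for the feature table is 6,905 nt; the record does not explain the difference.

The payload is a single human-derived fusion open reading frame cloned between HindIII and XbaI. It is driven by the CMV immediate-early enhancer/promoter (with a T7 promoter just upstream of the insert) and terminated by the bGH poly(A) signal. According to the record, it joins residues 1–9 of the PKA catalytic subunit, which supply an N-terminal myristoylation site, to DnaJB1 residues 1–70, then PKA catalytic subunit (PRKACA) residues 16–351, with mCherry at the C terminus. The automated annotation labels the J-domain segment as a DNAJB3 fragment, which is presumably a homology-based call for the DnaJB1 portion described in the catalogue. The DnaJB1 part carries an H33Q substitution intended to block Hsp70 binding. The plasmid thus expresses a red-fluorescent, myristoylation-competent version of the DnaJB1–PKA catalytic subunit fusion. It allows its localization and behaviour to be followed in mammalian cells while testing the contribution of Hsp70 interaction. The associated study concerns phase separation of a PKA regulatory subunit, cAMP compartmentation and oncogenic signaling.
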