Features (pLannotate 1.2.2; 23 found; start..end, strand, type, name):
     28..80      -  misc_feature   bom (fragment): basis of mobility region from pBR322
    235..614     +  enhancer       CMV enhancer: human cytomegalovirus immediate early enhancer
    615..818     +  promoter       CMV promoter: human cytomegalovirus (CMV) immediate early promoter
    814..847     +  LTR            5' LTR (truncated) (fragment): truncated 5' long terminal repeat (LTR) from HIV-1
    863..881     +  promoter       T7 promoter: promoter for bacteriophage T7 RNA polymerase
    950..1147    +  CDS            DNAJB3 (fragment): DNJB3_HUMAN - Also known as HCG3. Experimental evidence at protein level: Swiss-Prot protein existence level 1. May operate as a co-chaperone of the male germ cell- and haploid stage-specific Hsp70 proteins. From Homo sapiens (Human).
   1145..2158    +  CDS            PRKACA: KAPCA_HUMAN - Also known as PKACA. Experimental evidence at protein level: Swiss-Prot protein existence level 1. [Isoform 2]: Phosphorylates and activates ABL1 in sperm flagellum to promote spermatozoa capacitation. From Homo sapiens (Human).
   2171..2878    +  CDS            mCherry: mCherry is a basic (constitutively fluorescent) red fluorescent protein published in 2004, derived from Discosoma sp.. It is reported to be a very rapidly-maturing monomer with low acid sensitivity.
   2919..3143    +  polyA_signal   bGH poly(A) signal: bovine growth hormone polyadenylation signal
   3147..3168    +  promoter       SV40 promoter (fragment): SV40 enhancer and early promoter
   3189..3617    +  rep_origin     f1 ori (sequence partly withheld): f1 bacteriophage origin of replication; arrow indicates direction of (+) strand synthesis
   3631..3960    +  promoter       SV40 promoter: SV40 enhancer and early promoter
   4008..4055    +  promoter       EM7 promoter: synthetic bacterial promoter&nbsp
   4074..4448    +  CDS            BleoR: antibiotic-binding protein; Sh ble from Streptoalloteichus hindustanus; confers resistance to bleomycin, phleomycin, and Zeocin™
   4458..4583    +  CDS            ble (fragment): BLE_KLEPN - Experimental evidence at protein level: Swiss-Prot protein existence level 1. Binding protein with a strong affinity to the bleomycin family of antibiotics. Binds to CL990; an antimitotic-antibiotic compound. From Klebsiella pneumoniae.
   4578..4699    +  polyA_signal   SV40 poly(A) signal: SV40 polyadenylation signal
   4772..4788    -  protein_bind   lac operator: The lac repressor binds to the lac operator to inhibit transcription in E. coli. This inhibition can be relieved by adding lactose or isopropyl-β-D-thiogalactopyranoside (IPTG). lac repressor encoded by lacI
   4796..4826    -  promoter       lac promoter: promoter for the E. coli lac operon
   4841..4862    -  protein_bind   CAP binding site: CAP binding activates transcription in the presence of cAMP. E. coli catabolite activator protein
   4875..4967    -  CDS            lacI (fragment): lac repressor; lacI; The lac repressor binds to the lac operator to inhibit transcription in E. coli. This inhibition can be relieved by adding lactose or isopropyl-β-D-thiogalactopyranoside (IPTG).
   5150..5738    -  rep_origin     ori: high-copy-number ColE1/pMB1/pBR322/pUC origin of replication
   5909..6769    -  CDS            AmpR: β-lactamase; bla; confers resistance to ampicillin, carbenicillin, and related antibiotics
   6770..6874    -  promoter       AmpR promoter: bla
>Addgene plasmid #181855 | pcDNA3.1(+)-Myr-DnaJB1(H33Q)-PKAcat-mCherry | addgene full sequence | sequence record 362798 | Addgene NGS Result
GACGGATCGGGAGATCTCCCGATCCCCTATGGTGCACTCTCAGTACAATCTGCTCTGATGCCGCATAGTT
AAGCCAGTATCTGCTCCCTGCTTGTGTGTTGGAGGTCGCTGAGTAGTGCGCGAGCAAAATTTAAGCTACA
ACAAGGCAAGGCTTGACCGACAATTGCATGAAGAATCTGCTTAGGGTTAGGCGTTTTGCGCTGCTTCGCG
ATGTACGGGCCAGATATACGCGTTGACATTGATTATTGACTAGTTATTAATAGTAATCAATTACGGGGTC
ATTAGTTCATAGCCCATATATGGAGTTCCGCGTTACATAACTTACGGTAAATGGCCCGCCTGGCTGACCG
CCCAACGACCCCCGCCCATTGACGTCAATAATGACGTATGTTCCCATAGTAACGCCAATAGGGACTTTCC
ATTGACGTCAATGGGTGGAGTATTTACGGTAAACTGCCCACTTGGCAGTACATCAAGTGTATCATATGCC
AAGTACGCCCCCTATTGACGTCAATGACGGTAAATGGCCCGCCTGGCATTATGCCCAGTACATGACCTTA
TGGGACTTTCCTACTTGGCAGTACATCTACGTATTAGTCATCGCTATTACCATGGTGATGCGGTTTTGGC
AGTACATCAATGGGCGTGGATAGCGGTTTGACTCACGGGGATTTCCAAGTCTCCACCCCATTGACGTCAA
TGGGAGTTTGTTTTGGCACCAAAATCAACGGGACTTTCCAAAATGTCGTAACAACTCCGCCCCATTGACG
CAAATGGGCGGTAGGCGTGTACGGTGGGAGGTCTATATAAGCAGAGCTCTCTGGCTAACTAGAGAACCCA
CTGCTTACTGGCTTATCGAAATTAATACGACTCACTATAGGGAGACCCAAGCTGGCTAGCGTTTAAACTT
AAGCTTATGGGCAACGCCGCCGCCGCCAAGAAGGGTAAAGACTACTACCAGACGTTGGGCCTGGCCCGCG
GCGCGTCGGACGAGGAGATCAAGCGGGCCTACCGCCGCCAGGCGCTGCGCTACCAGCCGGACAAGAACAA
GGAGCCCGGCGCCGAGGAGAAGTTCAAGGAGATCGCTGAGGCCTACGACGTGCTCAGCGACCCGCGCAAG
CGCGAGATCTTCGACCGCTACGGGGAGGAAGTGAAAGAATTCTTAGCCAAAGCCAAAGAAGATTTTCTTA
AAAAATGGGAAAGTCCCGCTCAGAACACAGCCCACTTGGATCAGTTTGAACGAATCAAGACCCTCGGCAC
GGGCTCCTTCGGGCGGGTGATGCTGGTGAAACACAAGGAGACCGGGAACCACTATGCCATGAAGATCCTC
GACAAACAGAAGGTGGTGAAACTGAAACAGATCGAACACACCCTGAATGAAAAGCGCATCCTGCAAGCTG
TCAACTTTCCGTTCCTCGTCAAACTCGAGTTCTCCTTCAAGGACAACTCAAACTTATACATGGTCATGGA
GTACGTGCCCGGCGGGGAGATGTTCTCACACCTACGGCGGATCGGAAGGTTCAGTGAGCCCCATGCCCGT
TTCTACGCGGCCCAGATCGTCCTGACCTTTGAGTATCTGCACTCGCTGGATCTCATCTACAGGGACCTGA
AGCCGGAGAATCTGCTCATTGACCAGCAGGGCTACATTCATGTGACAGACTTCGGTTTCGCCAAGCGCGT
GAAGGGCCGCACTTGGACCTTGTGCGGCACCCCTGAGTACCTGGCCCCTGAGATTATCCTGAGCAAAGGC
TACAACAAGGCCGTGGACTGGTGGGCCCTGGGGGTTCTTATCTATGAAATGGCCGCTGGCTACCCGCCCT
TCTTCGCAGACCAGCCCATCCAGATCTATGAGAAGATCGTCTCTGGGAAGGTGCGCTTCCCTTCCCACTT
CAGCTCTGACTTGAAGGACCTGCTGCGGAACCTCCTGCAGGTAGATCTCACCAAGCGCTTTGGGAACCTC
AAGAATGGGGTCAACGATATCAAGAACCACAAGTGGTTTGCCACAACTGACTGGATTGCCATCTACCAGA
GGAAGGTGGAAGCTCCCTTCATACCAAAGTTTAAAGGCCCTGGGGATACGAGTAACTTTGACGACTATGA
GGAAGAAGAAATCCGGGTCTCCATCAATGAGAAGTGTGGCAAGGAGTTTTCTGAGTTTGGATCCGGGAGC
ATGGTGAGCAAGGGCGAGGAGGATAACATGGCCATCATCAAGGAGTTCATGCGCTTCAAGGTGCACATGG
AGGGCTCCGTGAACGGCCACGAGTTCGAGATCGAGGGCGAGGGCGAGGGCCGCCCCTACGAGGGCACCCA
GACCGCCAAGCTGAAGGTGACCAAGGGTGGCCCCCTGCCCTTCGCCTGGGACATCCTGTCCCCTCAGTTC
ATGTACGGCTCCAAGGCCTACGTGAAGCACCCCGCCGACATCCCCGACTACTTGAAGCTGTCCTTCCCCG
AGGGCTTCAAGTGGGAGCGCGTGATGAACTTCGAGGACGGCGGCGTGGTGACCGTGACCCAGGACTCCTC
CCTGCAGGACGGCGAGTTCATCTACAAGGTGAAGCTGCGCGGCACCAACTTCCCCTCCGACGGCCCCGTA
ATGCAGAAGAAGACCATGGGCTGGGAGGCCTCCTCCGAGCGGATGTACCCCGAGGACGGCGCCCTGAAGG
GCGAGATCAAGCAGAGGCTGAAGCTGAAGGACGGCGGCCACTACGACGCTGAGGTCAAGACCACCTACAA
GGCCAAGAAGCCCGTGCAGCTGCCCGGCGCCTACAACGTCAACATCAAGTTGGACATCACCTCCCACAAC
GAGGACTACACCATCGTGGAACAGTACGAACGCGCCGAGGGCCGCCACTCCACCGGCGGCATGGACGAGC
TGTACAAGTAATCTAGAGGGCCCGTTTAAACCCGCTGATCAGCCTCGACTGTGCCTTCTAGTTGCCAGCC
ATCTGTTGTTTGCCCCTCCCCCGTGCCTTCCTTGACCCTGGAAGGTGCCACTCCCACTGTCCTTTCCTAA
TAAAATGAGGAAATTGCATCGCATTGTCTGAGTAGGTGTCATTCTATTCTGGGGGGTGGGGTGGGGCAGG
ACAGCAAGGGGGAGGATTGGGAAGACAATAGCAGGCATGCTGGGGATGCGGTGGGCTCTATGGCTTCTGA
GGCGGAAAGAACCAGCTGGGGCTCTAGGGGGTATCCCC
[124 nt withheld, positions 3189-3312]
C
[91 nt withheld, positions 3314-3404]
A
[49 nt withheld, positions 3406-3454]
CCTTTGACGTTGGAGTCCACGTTCTTT
[37 nt withheld, positions 3482-3518]
ACCCTATCTCGGTCTATTCTTTTGATTTATAAGGGATTTTGCCGATTTCGGCCTATTGGTTAAAAAATGA
GCTGATTTAACAAAAATTTAACGCGAATTAATTCTGTGGAATGTGTGTCAGTTAGGGTGTGGAAAGTCCC
CAGGCTCCCCAGCAGGCAGAAGTATGCAAAGCATGCATCTCAATTAGTCAGCAACCAGGTGTGGAAAGTC
CCCAGGCTCCCCAGCAGGCAGAAGTATGCAAAGCATGCATCTCAATTAGTCAGCAACCATAGTCCCGCCC
CTAACTCCGCCCATCCCGCCCCTAACTCCGCCCAGTTCCGCCCATTCTCCGCCCCATGGCTGACTAATTT
TTTTTATTTATGCAGAGGCCGAGGCCGCCTCTGCCTCTGAGCTATTCCAGAAGTAGTGAGGAGGCTTTTT
TGGAGGCCTAGGCTTTTGCAAAAAGCTCCCGGGAGCTTGTATATCCATTTTCGGATCTGATCAGCACGTG
TTGACAATTAATCATCGGCATAGTATATCGGCATAGTATAATACGACAAGGTGAGGAACTAAACCATGGC
CAAGTTGACCAGTGCCGTTCCGGTGCTCACCGCGCGCGACGTCGCCGGAGCGGTCGAGTTCTGGACCGAC
CGGCTCGGGTTCTCCCGGGACTTCGTGGAGGACGACTTCGCCGGTGTGGTCCGGGACGACGTGACCCTGT
TCATCAGCGCGGTCCAGGACCAGGTGGTGCCGGACAACACCCTGGCCTGGGTGTGGGTGCGCGGCCTGGA
CGAGCTGTACGCCGAGTGGTCGGAGGTCGTGTCCACGAACTTCCGGGACGCCTCCGGGCCGGCCATGACC
GAGATCGGCGAGCAGCCGTGGGGGCGGGAGTTCGCCCTGCGCGACCCGGCCGGCAACTGCGTGCACTTCG
TGGCCGAGGAGCAGGACTGACACGTGCTACGAGATTTCGATTCCACCGCCGCCTTCTATGAAAGGTTGGG
CTTCGGAATCGTTTTCCGGGACGCCGGCTGGATGATCCTCCAGCGCGGGGATCTCATGCTGGAGTTCTTC
GCCCACCCCAACTTGTTTATTGCAGCTTATAATGGTTACAAATAAAGCAATAGCATCACAAATTTCACAA
ATAAAGCATTTTTTTCACTGCATTCTAGTTGTGGTTTGTCCAAACTCATCAATGTATCTTATCATGTCTG
TATACCGTCGACCTCTAGCTAGAGCTTGGCGTAATCATGGTCATAGCTGTTTCCTGTGTGAAATTGTTAT
CCGCTCACAATTCCACACAACATACGAGCCGGAAGCATAAAGTGTAAAGCCTGGGGTGCCTAATGAGTGA
GCTAACTCACATTAATTGCGTTGCGCTCACTGCCCGCTTTCCAGTCGGGAAACCTGTCGTGCCAGCTGCA
TTAATGAATCGGCCAACGCGCGGGGAGAGGCGGTTTGCGTATTGGGCGCTCTTCCGCTTCCTCGCTCACT
GACTCGCTGCGCTCGGTCGTTCGGCTGCGGCGAGCGGTATCAGCTCACTCAAAGGCGGTAATACGGTTAT
CCACAGAATCAGGGGATAACGCAGGAAAGAACATGTGAGCAAAAGGCCAGCAAAAGGCCAGGAACCGTAA
AAAGGCCGCGTTGCTGGCGTTTTTCCATAGGCTCCGCCCCCCTGACGAGCATCACAAAAATCGACGCTCA
AGTCAGAGGTGGCGAAACCCGACAGGACTATAAAGATACCAGGCGTTTCCCCCTGGAAGCTCCCTCGTGC
GCTCTCCTGTTCCGACCCTGCCGCTTACCGGATACCTGTCCGCCTTTCTCCCTTCGGGAAGCGTGGCGCT
TTCTCATAGCTCACGCTGTAGGTATCTCAGTTCGGTGTAGGTCGTTCGCTCCAAGCTGGGCTGTGTGCAC
GAACCCCCCGTTCAGCCCGACCGCTGCGCCTTATCCGGTAACTATCGTCTTGAGTCCAACCCGGTAAGAC
ACGACTTATCGCCACTGGCAGCAGCCACTGGTAACAGGATTAGCAGAGCGAGGTATGTAGGCGGTGCTAC
AGAGTTCTTGAAGTGGTGGCCTAACTACGGCTACACTAGAAGAACAGTATTTGGTATCTGCGCTCTGCTG
AAGCCAGTTACCTTCGGAAAAAGAGTTGGTAGCTCTTGATCCGGCAAACAAACCACCGCTGGTAGCGGTG
GTTTTTTTGTTTGCAAGCAGCAGATTACGCGCAGAAAAAAAGGATCTCAAGAAGATCCTTTGATCTTTTC
TACGGGGTCTGACGCTCAGTGGAACGAAAACTCACGTTAAGGGATTTTGGTCATGAGATTATCAAAAAGG
ATCTTCACCTAGATCCTTTTAAATTAAAAATGAAGTTTTAAATCAATCTAAAGTATATATGAGTAAACTT
GGTCTGACAGTTACCAATGCTTAATCAGTGAGGCACCTATCTCAGCGATCTGTCTATTTCGTTCATCCAT
AGTTGCCTGACTCCCCGTCGTGTAGATAACTACGATACGGGAGGGCTTACCATCTGGCCCCAGTGCTGCA
ATGATACCGCGAGACCCACGCTCACCGGCTCCAGATTTATCAGCAATAAACCAGCCAGCCGGAAGGGCCG
AGCGCAGAAGTGGTCCTGCAACTTTATCCGCCTCCATCCAGTCTATTAATTGTTGCCGGGAAGCTAGAGT
AAGTAGTTCGCCAGTTAATAGTTTGCGCAACGTTGTTGCCATTGCTACAGGCATCGTGGTGTCACGCTCG
TCGTTTGGTATGGCTTCATTCAGCTCCGGTTCCCAACGATCAAGGCGAGTTACATGATCCCCCATGTTGT
GCAAAAAAGCGGTTAGCTCCTTCGGTCCTCCGATCGTTGTCAGAAGTAAGTTGGCCGCAGTGTTATCACT
CATGGTTATGGCAGCACTGCATAATTCTCTTACTGTCATGCCATCCGTAAGATGCTTTTCTGTGACTGGT
GAGTACTCAACCAAGTCATTCTGAGAATAGTGTATGCGGCGACCGAGTTGCTCTTGCCCGGCGTCAATAC
GGGATAATACCGCGCCACATAGCAGAACTTTAAAAGTGCTCATCATTGGAAAACGTTCTTCGGGGCGAAA
ACTCTCAAGGATCTTACCGCTGTTGAGATCCAGTTCGATGTAACCCACTCGTGCACCCAACTGATCTTCA
GCATCTTTTACTTTCACCAGCGTTTCTGGGTGAGCAAAAACAGGAAGGCAAAATGCCGCAAAAAAGGGAA
TAAGGGCGACACGGAAATGTTGAATACTCATACTCTTCCTTTTTCAATATTATTGAAGCATTTATCAGGG
TTATTGTCTCATGAGCGGATACATATTTGAATGTATTTAGAAAAATAAACAAATAGGGGTTCCGCGCACA
TTTCCCCGAAAAGTGCCACCTGACGTC
